Addgene plasmid #232438: pU6_B2M_sgRNA(PP7)
Purpose: sgRNA to facilitate a splice donor site disruption via adenine base editing in the B2M locus, contains a PP7 aptamer in the scaffold tetraloop
Depositing lab: Gil Westmeyer. Depositing organization: Helmholtz Munich. Publication: Engineered nucleocytosolic vehicles for loading of programmable editors. Geilenkeuser J, Armbrust N, Steinmassl E, Du SW, Schmidt S, Binder EMH, Li Y, Warsing NW, Wendel SV, von der Linde F, Schiele EM, Niu X, Stroppel L, Berezin O, Santl TH, Orschmann T, Nelson K, Gruber C, Palczewska G, Menezes CR, Risaliti E, Engfer ZJ, Koleci N, Schmidts A, Geerlof A, Palczewski K, Westmeyer GG, Truong DJ. Cell. 2025 May 15;188(10):2637-2655.e31. doi: 10.1016/j.cell.2025.03.015. Epub 2025 Apr 9. PubMed 40209705.
Backbone
  Vector backbone: phU6
  Vector type: CRISPR
Growth in bacteria
  Bacterial resistance: Ampicillin, 100 μg/mL
  Growth temperature: 37°C
  Growth strain: NEB Stable
  Copy number: Unknown
Gene/Insert
  Gene/Insert name: PP7-tagged gRNA for B2M disruption via splice donor consensus disruption via ABE8e or Cas9 driven by human U6 promoter
  gRNA/shRNA sequence: g+CTCACGCTGGATAGCCTCC
  Species: Synthetic; Multiple
  Promoter: U6
  Cloning method: Other
  Sequencing primers: 5′ GAGGGCCTATTTCCCATGATT
Terms and licenses: Academic/Nonprofit Terms; Industry Terms: Not Available to Industry
Depositor comments: HELMHOLTZ MUNICH has filed a patent (PCT/EP2025/053730) disclosing the capabilities of Material, and retains ownership rights to pU6_B2M_sgRNA(PP7) Material. Recipient agrees not to file for any intellectual property protection for Material. Please note that any use of the Material or the HELMHOLTZ MUNICH Information for any commercial purpose - or by, on behalf of or in collaboration with any for-profit entity - requires a license from HELMHOLTZ MUNICH. To obtain such a license, please contact HELMHOLTZ MUNICH by directing your request to:
How to cite: pU6_B2M_sgRNA(PP7) was a gift from Gil Westmeyer (Addgene plasmid # 232438 ; http://n2t.net/addgene:232438 ; RRID:Addgene_232438)
