[The description below was written by a language model from this plasmid's Addgene catalogue record and pLannotate feature annotations shown in this document.]
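Description:
pU6_B2M_sgRNA(PP7) is a small (about 3.3 kb) CRISPR guide RNA expression plasmid built on the phU6 backbone, intended for transient delivery into mammalian cells. It is propagated in E. coli through a high-copy ColE1/pUC-type origin and selected with ampicillin via the β-lactamase gene and its native promoter. The rest of the backbone carries pBluescript-style remnants: an f1 phage origin, fragments of lacZα and lacI, the lac promoter/operator and CAP site, flanking T7 and T3 promoters, and multiple cloning site fragments. A single FRT site is annotated just upstream of the expression cassette; the record does not state a purpose for it.

The payload is a single RNA polymerase III cassette in which the human U6 promoter drives a Streptococcus pyogenes Cas9-type sgRNA. The spacer targets the B2M locus and carries an extra 5′ G, a common addition to support U6 transcription initiation. It is designed so that adenine base editing with ABE8e alters the splice donor consensus and thereby disrupts B2M expression; the record notes that it can also be used with Cas9 nuclease. The scaffold is modified by a PP7 aptamer inserted in the tetraloop. This probably explains why the automated annotation recognises only a fragment of the standard scaffold, leaving the region between the U6 promoter and that fragment unlabelled. The PP7 hairpin is bound by the PP7 bacteriophage coat protein, so the guide, and any editor complexed with it, can be recruited to proteins fused to that coat protein. This fits the associated work on engineered vehicles for loading and delivering programmable editors, where B2M knockout would serve as a readout of editing.
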