Features (pLannotate 1.2.2; 16 found; start..end, strand, type, name):
      6..23      +  misc_feature   MCS (fragment): pUC18/19 multiple cloning site
     48..288     +  promoter       U6 promoter: RNA polymerase III promoter for human U6 snRNA
    350..407     +  misc_RNA       gRNA scaffold (fragment): guide RNA scaffold for the Streptococcus pyogenes CRISPR/Cas9 system
    415..432     -  misc_feature   MCS (fragment): pBluescript multiple cloning site
    442..460     -  promoter       T7 promoter: promoter for bacteriophage T7 RNA polymerase
    468..623     +  CDS            lacZα (fragment): LacZα fragment of β-galactosidase; lacZ fragment
    628..1083    +  rep_origin     f1 ori (sequence partly withheld): f1 bacteriophage origin of replication; arrow indicates direction of (+) strand synthesis
   1109..1213    +  promoter       AmpR promoter: bla
   1214..2074    +  CDS            AmpR: β-lactamase; bla; confers resistance to ampicillin, carbenicillin, and related antibiotics
   2245..2833    +  rep_origin     ori: high-copy-number ColE1/pMB1/pBR322/pUC origin of replication
   3016..3108    +  CDS            lacI (fragment): lac repressor; lacI; The lac repressor binds to the lac operator to inhibit transcription in E. coli. This inhibition can be relieved by adding lactose or isopropyl-β-D-thiogalactopyranoside (IPTG).
   3121..3142    +  protein_bind   CAP binding site: CAP binding activates transcription in the presence of cAMP. E. coli catabolite activator protein
   3157..3187    +  promoter       lac promoter: promoter for the E. coli lac operon
   3195..3211    +  protein_bind   lac operator: The lac repressor binds to the lac operator to inhibit transcription in E. coli. This inhibition can be relieved by adding lactose or isopropyl-β-D-thiogalactopyranoside (IPTG). lac repressor encoded by lacI
   3256..3274    +  promoter       T3 promoter: promoter for bacteriophage T3 RNA polymerase
   3298..3345    +  protein_bind   FRT: FLP-mediated recombination occurs in the 8-bp core sequence TCTAGAAA (Turan and Bode, 2011). FLP recombinase from the Saccharomyces cerevisiae 2μ plasmid
>Addgene plasmid #232438 | pU6_B2M_sgRNA(PP7) | addgene full sequence | sequence record 462755 | Addgene NGS Result
ATAAAACCTGCAGGCATGCAAGCGATCGCGGGGCCGCCCCCTTCACCGAGGGCCTATTTCCCATGATTCC
TTCATATTTGCATATACGATACAAGGCTGTTAGAGAGATAATTGGAATTAATTTGACTGTAAACACAAAG
ATATTAGTACAAAATACGTGACGTAGAAAGTAATAATTTCTTGGGTAGTTTGCAGTTTTAAAATTATGTT
TTAAAATGGACTATCATATGCTTACCGTAACTTGAAAGTATTTCGATTTCTTGGCTTTATATATCTTGTG
GAAAGGACGAAACACCGCTCACGCTGGATAGCCTCCGTTTCAGAGCCACCAGAAGATATGGCTTCGGTGG
CAAGTTGAAATAAGGCTAGTCCGTTATCAACTTGAAAAAGTGGCACCGAGTCGGTGCTTTTTTTACTAGT
TCTAGAGCGGCCCCAATTCGCCCTATAGTGAGTCGTATTACGCGCGCTCACTGGCCGTCGTTTTACAACG
TCGTGACTGGGAAAACCCTGGCGTTACCCAACTTAATCGCCTTGCAGCACATCCCCCTTTCGCCAGCTGG
CGTAATAGCGAAGAGGCCCGCACCGATCGCCCTTCCCAACAGTTGCGCAGCCTGAATGGCGAATGGG
[59 nt withheld, positions 628-686]
ACC
[62 nt withheld, positions 690-751]
C
[91 nt withheld, positions 753-843]
A
[49 nt withheld, positions 845-893]
CCTTTGACGTTGGAGTCCACGTTCTTT
[37 nt withheld, positions 921-957]
ACCCTATCTCGGTCTATTCTTTTGATTTATAAGGGATTTTGCCGATTTCGGCCTATTGGTTAAAAAATGA
GCTGATTTAACAAAAATTTAACGCGAATTTTAACAAAATATTAACGCTTACAATTTAGGTGGCACTTTTC
GGGGAAATGTGCGCGGAACCCCTATTTGTTTATTTTTCTAAATACATTCAAATATGTATCCGCTCATGAG
ACAATAACCCTGATAAATGCTTCAATAATATTGAAAAAGGAAGAGTATGAGTATTCAACATTTCCGTGTC
GCCCTTATTCCCTTTTTTGCGGCATTTTGCCTTCCTGTTTTTGCTCACCCAGAAACGCTGGTGAAAGTAA
AAGATGCTGAAGATCAGTTGGGTGCACGAGTGGGTTACATCGAACTGGATCTCAACAGCGGTAAGATCCT
TGAGAGTTTTCGCCCCGAAGAACGTTTTCCAATGATGAGCACTTTTAAAGTTCTGCTATGTGGCGCGGTA
TTATCCCGTATTGACGCCGGGCAAGAGCAACTCGGTCGCCGCATACACTATTCTCAGAATGACTTGGTTG
AGTACTCACCAGTCACAGAAAAGCATCTTACGGATGGCATGACAGTAAGAGAATTATGCAGTGCTGCCAT
AACCATGAGTGATAACACTGCGGCCAACTTACTTCTGACAACGATCGGAGGACCGAAGGAGCTAACCGCT
TTTTTGCACAACATGGGGGATCATGTAACTCGCCTTGATCGTTGGGAACCGGAGCTGAATGAAGCCATAC
CAAACGACGAGCGTGACACCACGATGCCTGTAGCAATGGCAACAACGTTGCGCAAACTATTAACTGGCGA
ACTACTTACTCTAGCTTCCCGGCAACAATTAATAGACTGGATGGAGGCGGATAAAGTTGCAGGACCACTT
CTGCGCTCGGCCCTTCCGGCTGGCTGGTTTATTGCTGATAAATCTGGAGCCGGTGAGCGTGGGTCTCGCG
GTATCATTGCAGCACTGGGGCCAGATGGTAAGCCCTCCCGTATCGTAGTTATCTACACGACGGGGAGTCA
GGCAACTATGGATGAACGAAATAGACAGATCGCTGAGATAGGTGCCTCACTGATTAAGCATTGGTAACTG
TCAGACCAAGTTTACTCATATATACTTTAGATTGATTTAAAACTTCATTTTTAATTTAAAAGGATCTAGG
TGAAGATCCTTTTTGATAATCTCATGACCAAAATCCCTTAACGTGAGTTTTCGTTCCACTGAGCGTCAGA
CCCCGTAGAAAAGATCAAAGGATCTTCTTGAGATCCTTTTTTTCTGCGCGTAATCTGCTGCTTGCAAACA
AAAAAACCACCGCTACCAGCGGTGGTTTGTTTGCCGGATCAAGAGCTACCAACTCTTTTTCCGAAGGTAA
CTGGCTTCAGCAGAGCGCAGATACCAAATACTGTTCTTCTAGTGTAGCCGTAGTTAGGCCACCACTTCAA
GAACTCTGTAGCACCGCCTACATACCTCGCTCTGCTAATCCTGTTACCAGTGGCTGCTGCCAGTGGCGAT
AAGTCGTGTCTTACCGGGTTGGACTCAAGACGATAGTTACCGGATAAGGCGCAGCGGTCGGGCTGAACGG
GGGGTTCGTGCACACAGCCCAGCTTGGAGCGAACGACCTACACCGAACTGAGATACCTACAGCGTGAGCT
ATGAGAAAGCGCCACGCTTCCCGAAGGGAGAAAGGCGGACAGGTATCCGGTAAGCGGCAGGGTCGGAACA
GGAGAGCGCACGAGGGAGCTTCCAGGGGGAAACGCCTGGTATCTTTATAGTCCTGTCGGGTTTCGCCACC
TCTGACTTGAGCGTCGATTTTTGTGATGCTCGTCAGGGGGGCGGAGCCTATGGAAAAACGCCAGCAACGC
GGCCTTTTTACGGTTCCTGGCCTTTTGCTGGCCTTTTGCTCACATGTTCTTTCCTGCGTTATCCCCTGAT
TCTGTGGATAACCGTATTACCGCCTTTGAGTGAGCTGATACCGCTCGCCGCAGCCGAACGACCGAGCGCA
GCGAGTCAGTGAGCGAGGAAGCGGAAGAGCGCCCAATACGCAAACCGCCTCTCCCCGCGCGTTGGCCGAT
TCATTAATGCAGCTGGCACGACAGGTTTCCCGACTGGAAAGCGGGCAGTGAGCGCAACGCAATTAATGTG
AGTTAGCTCACTCATTAGGCACCCCAGGCTTTACACTTTATGCTCCCGGCTCGTATGTTGTGTGGAATTG
TGAGCGGATAACAATTTCACACAGGAAACAGCTATGACCATGATTACGCCAAGCGCGCAATTAACCCTCA
CTAAAGGGAACAAAAGCTGGAAACATGCATGAAGTTCCTATTCCGAAGTTCCTATTCTCTAGAAAGTATA
GGAACTTC
